>Addgene plasmid #135007 | pBHRSF228 | addgene full sequence | sequence record 343351 | Addgene NGS Result
TAATACGACTCACTATAGGGGAATTGTGAGCGGATAACAATTCCCCTGTAGAAATAATTTTGTTTAACTT
TAATAAGGAGATATACCATGGGCAGCAGCCATCATCATCATCATCACAGCACTAGTGACTCAGAAGTCAA
TCAAGAAGCTAAGCCAGAGGTCAAGCCAGAAGTCAAGCCTGAGACTCACATCAATTTAAAGGTGTCCGAT
GGATCTTCAGAAATCTTCTTTAAGATCAAAAAGACCACTCCTTTAAGAAGGCTGATGGAAGCGTTCGCTA
AAAGACAGGGTAAGGAAATGGACTCCTTAAGATTCTTGTACGACGGTATTAGAATTCAAGCTGATCAGAC
CCCTGAAGATTTGGACATGGAGGATAACGATATTATTGAGGCTCACAGAGAACAGATTGGTGGATCCGTG
ACATCTAATCCGATTCAAACTAATAGCGAACAGTACTTAGAATACATTGGTAAACATAAACTTGCTTTTG
ATATTTACGAAGATTTATATCCTCTTAAGCTGTTTGAAGATTTTGTAGAAGTAGAGGCTAAAAAAAGAGG
TTTATTTTACATTCTTTCTAATGTAGATAAAGATGAAATATATCCGGCTCGGTTCTGTTTGAGATTTCCT
TCACTAGAAGAAGCTCAACTGCTTTATAATCCACAACAACAACTACAAACCGCCCTTAACTTTTTTCGTC
AAGTGGAAAGCCGACCAGAAGTTAAGCTCAATTATCACCATATTCAGCAATTTTTTGGTACTATTTCTGA
CTTTCAAGGTATTGTTTTGATGGCTGTTGCCATAGATGCCCGTACAGTAATTACTGAGTCGCGTCTAAAG
CTGTATATTTGGCTCAAAAATGCTCCGGAAAAAGTAGAAACAGCCATTGCTTTGTGTGGTGATAGTCCAA
CATTGCGGGCATTTTTAGTTAATGATCAACTGCAAGTAGGTTTTGATTTATTTTTCAATGGTGAAAGCGA
AATAGAAGTTTATCCAATCATCAGTCAAGATGAGTTGCAGCAGTTTCATATTCGCGATCGAATAATCCCA
CTCTTACCACCTCGTGCTTTACCGCTACTACAGCAATGTGCAGTTTTTCAAGTAGGTTTTAGTGAAGCGA
ATGAAAGTAATATTCTCTATTTTGATTATGTCCATGACCCCAATAGCTTTGTCGATAATCTCGGTAATGA
GATGACTAAGAAAATTCATGCTTATTATCGCCATCAGCCTATTAAATCTTTGACAGTAGGCATTCCCGAA
CACAATTTTTATGGACGGGCAATTGAGCATGTGAAACTATATTATGATATGAATTAAGCTTGCGGCCGCA
CTCGAGTCTGGTAAAGAAACCGCTGCTGCGAAATTTGAACGCCAGCACATGGACTCGTCTACTAGCGCAG
CTTAATTAACCTAGGCTGCTGCCACCGCTGAGCAATAACTAGCATAACCCCTTGGGGCCTCTAAACGGGT
CTTGAGGGGTTTTTTGCTGAAACCTCAGGCATTTGAGAAGCACACGGTCACACTGCTTCCGGTAGTCAAT
AAACCGGTAAACCAGCAATAGACATAAGCGGCTATTTAACGACCCTGCCCTGAACCGACGACAAGCTGAC
GACCGGGTCTCCGCAAGTGGCACTTTTCGGGGAAATGTGCGCGGAACCCCTATTTGTTTATTTTTCTAAA
TACATTCAAATATGTATCCGCTCATGAATTAATTCTTAGAAAAACTCATCGAGCATCAAATGAAACTGCA
ATTTATTCATATCAGGATTATCAATACCATATTTTTGAAAAAGCCGTTTCTGTAATGAAGGAGAAAACTC
ACCGAGGCAGTTCCATAGGATGGCAAGATCCTGGTATCGGTCTGCGATTCCGACTCGTCCAACATCAATA
CAACCTATTAATTTCCCCTCGTCAAAAATAAGGTTATCAAGTGAGAAATCACCATGAGTGACGACTGAAT
CCGGTGAGAATGGCAAAAGTTTATGCATTTCTTTCCAGACTTGTTCAACAGGCCAGCCATTACGCTCGTC
ATCAAAATCACTCGCATCAACCAAACCGTTATTCATTCGTGATTGCGCCTGAGCGAGACGAAATACGCGG
TCGCTGTTAAAAGGACAATTACAAACAGGAATCGAATGCAACCGGCGCAGGAACACTGCCAGCGCATCAA
CAATATTTTCACCTGAATCAGGATATTCTTCTAATACCTGGAATGCTGTTTTCCCGGGGATCGCAGTGGT
GAGTAACCATGCATCATCAGGAGTACGGATAAAATGCTTGATGGTCGGAAGAGGCATAAATTCCGTCAGC
CAGTTTAGTCTGACCATCTCATCTGTAACATCATTGGCAACGCTACCTTTGCCATGTTTCAGAAACAACT
CTGGCGCATCGGGCTTCCCATACAATCGATAGATTGTCGCACCTGATTGCCCGACATTATCGCGAGCCCA
TTTATACCCATATAAATCAGCATCCATGTTGGAATTTAATCGCGGCCTAGAGCAAGACGTTTCCCGTTGA
ATATGGCTCATACTCTTCCTTTTTCAATATTATTGAAGCATTTATCAGGGTTATTGTCTCATGAGCGGAT
ACATATTTGAATGTATTTAGAAAAATAAACAAATAGGCATGCAGCGCTCTTCCGCTTCCTCGCTCACTGA
CTCGCTACGCTCGGTCGTTCGACTGCGGCGAGCGGTGTCAGCTCACTCAAAAGCGGTAATACGGTTATCC
ACAGAATCAGGGGATAAAGCCGGAAAGAACATGTGAGCAAAAAGCAAAGCACCGGAAGAAGCCAACGCCG
CAGGCGTTTTTCCATAGGCTCCGCCCCCCTGACGAGCATCACAAAAATCGACGCTCAAGCCAGAGGTGGC
GAAACCCGACAGGACTATAAAGATACCAGGCGTTTCCCCCTGGAAGCTCCCTCGTGCGCTCTCCTGTTCC
GACCCTGCCGCTTACCGGATACCTGTCCGCCTTTCTCCCTTCGGGAAGCGTGGCGCTTTCTCATAGCTCA
CGCTGTTGGTATCTCAGTTCGGTGTAGGTCGTTCGCTCCAAGCTGGGCTGTGTGCACGAACCCCCCGTTC
AGCCCGACCGCTGCGCCTTATCCGGTAACTATCGTCTTGAGTCCAACCCGGTAAGACACGACTTATCGCC
ACTGGCAGCAGCCATTGGTAACTGATTTAGAGGACTTTGTCTTGAAGTTATGCACCTGTTAAGGCTAAAC
TGAAAGAACAGATTTTGGTGAGTGCGGTCCTCCAACCCACTTACCTTGGTTCAAAGAGTTGGTAGCTCAG
CGAACCTTGAGAAAACCACCGTTGGTAGCGGTGGTTTTTCTTTATTTATGAGATGATGAATCAATCGGTC
TATCAAGTCAACGAACAGCTATTCCGTTACTCTAGATTTCAGTGCAATTTATCTCTTCAAATGTAGCACC
TGAAGTCAGCCCCATACGATATAAGTTGTAATTCTCATGTTAGTCATGCCCCGCGCCCACCGGAAGGAGC
TGACTGGGTTGAAGGCTCTCAAGGGCATCGGTCGAGATCCCGGTGCCTAATGAGTGAGCTAACTTACATT
AATTGCGTTGCGCTCACTGCCCGCTTTCCAGTCGGGAAACCTGTCGTGCCAGCTGCATTAATGAATCGGC
CAACGCGCGGGGAGAGGCGGTTTGCGTATTGGGCGCCAGGGTGGTTTTTCTTTTCACCAGTGAGACGGGC
AACAGCTGATTGCCCTTCACCGCCTGGCCCTGAGAGAGTTGCAGCAAGCGGTCCACGCTGGTTTGCCCCA
GCAGGCGAAAATCCTGTTTGATGGTGGTTAACGGCGGGATATAACATGAGCTGTCTTCGGTATCGTCGTA
TCCCACTACCGAGATGTCCGCACCAACGCGCAGCCCGGACTCGGTAATGGCGCGCATTGCGCCCAGCGCC
ATCTGATCGTTGGCAACCAGCATCGCAGTGGGAACGATGCCCTCATTCAGCATTTGCATGGTTTGTTGAA
AACCGGACATGGCACTCCAGTCGCCTTCCCGTTCCGCTATCGGCTGAATTTGATTGCGAGTGAGATATTT
ATGCCAGCCAGCCAGACGCAGACGCGCCGAGACAGAACTTAATGGGCCCGCTAACAGCGCGATTTGCTGG
TGACCCAATGCGACCAGATGCTCCACGCCCAGTCGCGTACCGTCTTCATGGGAGAAAATAATACTGTTGA
TGGGTGTCTGGTCAGAGACATCAAGAAATAACGCCGGAACATTAGTGCAGGCAGCTTCCACAGCAATGGC
ATCCTGGTCATCCAGCGGATAGTTAATGATCAGCCCACTGACGCGTTGCGCGAGAAGATTGTGCACCGCC
GCTTTACAGGCTTCGACGCCGCTTCGTTCTACCATCGACACCACCACGCTGGCACCCAGTTGATCGGCGC
GAGATTTAATCGCCGCGACAATTTGCGACGGCGCGTGCAGGGCCAGACTGGAGGTGGCAACGCCAATCAG
CAACGACTGTTTGCCCGCCAGTTGTTGTGCCACGCGGTTGGGAATGTAATTCAGCTCCGCCATCGCCGCT
TCCACTTTTTCCCGCGTTTTCGCAGAAACGTGGCTGGCCTGGTTCACCACGCGGGAAACGGTCTGATAAG
AGACACCGGCATACTCTGCGACATCGTATAACGTTACTGGTTTCACATTCACCACCCTGAATTGACTCTC
TTCCGGGCGCTATCATGCCATACCGCGAAAGGTTTTGCGCCATTCGATGGTGTCCGGGATCTCGACGCTC
TCCCTTATGCGACTCCTGCATTAGGAAAT
Features (pLannotate 1.2.2; 17 found; start..end, strand, type, name):
      1..19      +  promoter       T7 promoter: promoter for bacteriophage T7 RNA polymerase
     20..44      +  protein_bind   lac operator: The lac repressor binds to the lac operator to inhibit transcription in E. coli. This inhibition can be relieved by adding lactose or isopropyl-β-D-thiogalactopyranoside (IPTG). lac repressor encoded by lacI
     59..81      +  RBS            RBS: efficient ribosome binding site from bacteriophage T7 gene 10 (Olins and Rangwala, 1989)
    100..116     +  CDS            capTEV™ (fragment): composite tag for in vivo biotinylation, TEV protease cleavage, and 6xHis tagging
    127..413     +  CDS            SUMO (fragment): cleavable ubiquitin-like protein tag; S. cerevisiae SMT3 (truncated)
   1343..1384    +  CDS            S-Tag (fragment): affinity and epitope tag derived from pancreatic ribonuclease A
   1414..1431    +  CDS            SET1 (fragment): solubility-enhancement tag derived from T7 phage gene 10B
   1439..1486    +  terminator     T7 terminator: transcription terminator for bacteriophage T7 RNA polymerase
   1650..1707    +  promoter       AmpR promoter (fragment): bla
   1716..2531    -  CDS            KanR: aminoglycoside phosphotransferase; aph(3')-Ia; confers resistance to kanamycin in bacteria or G418 (Geneticin®) in eukaryotes
   2532..2623    -  promoter       AmpR promoter: bla
   2639..3388    -  rep_origin     RSF ori: Plasmids containing the RSF 1030 origin of replication can be propagated in E. coli cells that contain additional plasmids with compatible origins.
   3471..3535    -  CDS            TcR (fragment): tetracycline efflux protein; tet; confers resistance to tetracycline
   3550..3571    -  protein_bind   CAP binding site: CAP binding activates transcription in the presence of cAMP. E. coli catabolite activator protein
   3584..4666    -  CDS            lacI: lac repressor; lacI; The lac repressor binds to the lac operator to inhibit transcription in E. coli. This inhibition can be relieved by adding lactose or isopropyl-β-D-thiogalactopyranoside (IPTG).
   4667..4744    -  promoter       lacI promoter: lacI
   4752..4787    -  CDS            TcR (fragment): tetracycline efflux protein; tet; confers resistance to tetracycline
