[The description below was written by a language model from this plasmid's Addgene catalogue record and pLannotate feature annotations shown in this document.]
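Description:
pBHRSF228 is a 4,789-nt bacterial expression plasmid built on a pRSF backbone for producing the MusF2 prenyltransferase from the cyanobacterium Nostoc sp. UHCC 0398 in E. coli. It replicates from the RSF1030 origin, which is compatible with other common plasmid origins and so allows co-maintenance with additional plasmids. Selection is by kanamycin through an aph(3')-Ia aminoglycoside phosphotransferase gene. The record lists it as high copy. A lacI gene with its own promoter is carried on the plasmid to supply lac repressor.

The expression cassette is a standard T7lac arrangement: a T7 promoter followed by a lac operator and the T7 gene 10 ribosome binding site, closed by a T7 terminator. Transcription therefore depends on a host supplying T7 RNA polymerase and is inducible with IPTG. Downstream of the RBS, the annotation detects a short match to a composite tag, most likely reflecting its His-tag portion. This is followed by a truncated yeast SMT3 (SUMO) domain, a ubiquitin-like fusion partner that is cleavable. The MusF2 coding sequence, cloned between BamHI and HindIII, is not itself annotated but presumably occupies the unannotated gap between the SUMO segment and the downstream elements, giving an N-terminal SUMO fusion. The S-tag and SET1 fragments before the terminator, and the short TcR and AmpR promoter fragments elsewhere, look like vector remnants, and the record does not show whether any is translated with the insert.

The associated work concerns biosynthesis of the bis-prenylated alkaloids muscoride A and B, so the plasmid is suited to recombinant production of MusF2 for studying its prenyltransferase activity.
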