Addgene plasmid #135007: pBHRSF228
Purpose: MusF2 prenyltransferases from Nostoc sp. UHCC 0398
Depositing lab: Hideo Iwai. Depositing organization: University of Helsinki, Institute of Biotechnology. Publication: Biosynthesis of the Bis-Prenylated Alkaloids Muscoride A and B. Mattila A, Andsten RM, Jumppanen M, Assante M, Jokela J, Wahlsten M, Mikula KM, Sigindere C, Kwak DH, Gugger M, Koskela H, Sivonen K, Liu X, Yli-Kauhaluoma J, Iwai H, Fewer DP. ACS Chem Biol. 2019 Dec 20;14(12):2683-2690. doi: 10.1021/acschembio.9b00620. Epub 2019 Nov 19. PubMed 31674754.
Backbone
  Vector backbone: pRSF
  Vector type: Bacterial Expression
Growth in bacteria
  Bacterial resistance: Kanamycin, 50 μg/mL
  Growth temperature: 37°C
  Growth strain: DH5alpha
  Copy number: High Copy
Gene/Insert
  Gene/Insert name: MusF2 prenyltransferase
  Species: Nostoc sp. UHCC 0398
  Cloning method: Restriction Enzyme; 5′ cloning site BamHI (unknown if destroyed); 3′ cloning site HindIII (unknown if destroyed)
  Sequencing primers: 5′ SUMO fw; 3′ T7term
Terms and licenses: Academic/Nonprofit Terms; Industry Terms: Not Available to Industry
Depositor comments: It was published as Addgene ID # 135007
How to cite: pBHRSF228 was a gift from Hideo Iwai (Addgene plasmid # 135007 ; http://n2t.net/addgene:135007 ; RRID:Addgene_135007)
